Addgene plasmid #173485: spNW30
Purpose: Expresses spNW30 in Bl21
Depositing lab: Huan Bao. Depositing organization: UF Scripps Biomedical Research. Publication: One-step construction of circularized nanodiscs using SpyCatcher-SpyTag. Zhang S, Ren Q, Novick SJ, Strutzenberg TS, Griffin PR, Bao H. Nat Commun. 2021 Sep 14;12(1):5451. doi: 10.1038/s41467-021-25737-7. PubMed 34521837.
Backbone
  Vector backbone: pet28a
  Vector type: Bacterial Expression
Growth in bacteria
  Bacterial resistance: Kanamycin, 50 μg/mL
  Growth temperature: 37°C
  Growth strain: DH5alpha
  Copy number: High Copy
Gene/Insert
  Gene/Insert name: spNW30
  Species: Synthetic
  Insert size (bp): -5
  Tag / fusion protein: Histag (N terminal on backbone)
Terms and licenses: Academic/Nonprofit Terms; Industry Terms: Not Available to Industry
Depositor comments: This plasmid has been found to be prone to dimerization. Dimerization often does not impact plasmid function but may reduce transformation efficiencies. You may need to screen multiple colonies to isolate the monomeric version of this plasmid. If you still have trouble isolating the monomeric version, you might consider linearizing, gel extracting, re-ligating, and transforming the plasmid.
How to cite: spNW30 was a gift from Huan Bao (Addgene plasmid # 173485 ; http://n2t.net/addgene:173485 ; RRID:Addgene_173485)
