[The description below was written by a language model from this plasmid's Addgene catalogue record and pLannotate feature annotations shown in this document.]
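Description:
spNW30 is a bacterial expression plasmid built on the pET28a backbone for producing a synthetic membrane scaffold protein in E. coli BL21-type hosts. It carries a ColE1/pBR322-family origin with the bom and rop elements, an f1 phage origin, and a kanamycin resistance gene (aminoglycoside phosphotransferase) for selection. The catalogue lists it as high copy, although rop is normally associated with reduced copy number. The sequenced record is 7,410 nt. The catalogue insert size is recorded as a nonsensical negative value, so it gives no useful information. The depositor notes that the plasmid is prone to dimerization, which usually does not affect function but can lower transformation efficiency.

Expression is driven by a T7 promoter with an adjacent lac operator and the T7 gene 10 ribosome binding site. The plasmid-borne lacI gene keeps transcription repressed until IPTG is added in a host that supplies T7 RNA polymerase, and a T7 terminator closes the unit. The reading frame begins with the backbone's N-terminal His tag, thrombin cleavage site and T7 tag leader. An unannotated stretch follows, and then three consecutive, slightly overlapping segments matching apolipoprotein A-I, indicating a tandemly repeated ApoA1-derived scaffold. A further short unannotated region and a His-tag fragment lie downstream; the table does not show whether that fragment is translated.

The associated publication concerns one-step construction of circularized nanodiscs using SpyCatcher-SpyTag. The unannotated flanking regions might therefore encode those elements, but the feature table does not identify them. The protein is presumably used to assemble large covalently circularized lipid nanodiscs for membrane protein studies.
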