Features (pLannotate 1.2.2; 24 found; start..end, strand, type, name):
     12..440     +  rep_origin     f1 ori (sequence partly withheld): f1 bacteriophage origin of replication; arrow indicates direction of (+) strand synthesis
    493..550     +  promoter       AmpR promoter (fragment): bla
    559..1374    -  CDS            KanR: aminoglycoside phosphotransferase; aph(3')-Ia; confers resistance to kanamycin in bacteria or G418 (Geneticin®) in eukaryotes
   1496..2084    +  rep_origin     ori: high-copy-number ColE1/pMB1/pBR322/pUC origin of replication
   2270..2409    -  misc_feature   bom: basis of mobility region from pBR322
   2511..2702    -  CDS            rop: Rop protein, which maintains plasmids at low copy number; rop
   2719..3099    +  CDS            YPB1_ECOLX: Protein predicted: Swiss-Prot protein existence level 4. From Escherichia coli.
   3171..3462    -  CDS            TcR (fragment): tetracycline efflux protein; tet; confers resistance to tetracycline
   3477..3498    -  protein_bind   CAP binding site: CAP binding activates transcription in the presence of cAMP. E. coli catabolite activator protein
   3511..4593    -  CDS            lacI: lac repressor; lacI; The lac repressor binds to the lac operator to inhibit transcription in E. coli. This inhibition can be relieved by adding lactose or isopropyl-β-D-thiogalactopyranoside (IPTG).
   4594..4671    -  promoter       lacI promoter: lacI
   4679..4958    -  CDS            TcR (fragment): tetracycline efflux protein; tet; confers resistance to tetracycline
   4980..4998    +  promoter       T7 promoter: promoter for bacteriophage T7 RNA polymerase
   4999..5023    +  protein_bind   lac operator: The lac repressor binds to the lac operator to inhibit transcription in E. coli. This inhibition can be relieved by adding lactose or isopropyl-β-D-thiogalactopyranoside (IPTG). lac repressor encoded by lacI
   5038..5060    +  RBS            RBS: efficient ribosome binding site from bacteriophage T7 gene 10 (Olins and Rangwala, 1989)
   5079..5095    +  CDS            capTEV™ (fragment): composite tag for in vivo biotinylation, TEV protease cleavage, and 6xHis tagging
   5106..5123    +  CDS            thrombin site: thrombin recognition and cleavage site
   5127..5159    +  CDS            T7 tag (gene 10 leader): leader peptide from bacteriophage T7 gene 10 promotes efficient translation in E. coli
   5505..6083    +  CDS            APOA1 (fragment): APOA1_GORGO - Experimental evidence at protein level: Swiss-Prot protein existence level 1. Participates in the reverse transport of cholesterol from tissues to the liver for excretion by promoting cholesterol efflux from tissues and by acting as a cofactor for the lecithin cholesterol acyltransferase (LCAT). As part of the SPAP complex, activates spermatozoa motility (By similarity). From Gorilla gorilla gorilla (Western lowland gorilla).
   6069..6623    +  CDS            APOA1 (fragment): APOA1_GORGO - Experimental evidence at protein level: Swiss-Prot protein existence level 1. Participates in the reverse transport of cholesterol from tissues to the liver for excretion by promoting cholesterol efflux from tissues and by acting as a cofactor for the lecithin cholesterol acyltransferase (LCAT). As part of the SPAP complex, activates spermatozoa motility (By similarity). From Gorilla gorilla gorilla (Western lowland gorilla).
   6609..7163    +  CDS            APOA1 (fragment): APOA1_GORGO - Experimental evidence at protein level: Swiss-Prot protein existence level 1. Participates in the reverse transport of cholesterol from tissues to the liver for excretion by promoting cholesterol efflux from tissues and by acting as a cofactor for the lecithin cholesterol acyltransferase (LCAT). As part of the SPAP complex, activates spermatozoa motility (By similarity). From Gorilla gorilla gorilla (Western lowland gorilla).
   7254..7271    +  CDS            9xHis (fragment): 9xHis affinity tag
   7281..7330    +  CDS            SET1 (fragment): solubility-enhancement tag derived from T7 phage gene 10B
   7338..7385    +  terminator     T7 terminator: transcription terminator for bacteriophage T7 RNA polymerase
>Addgene plasmid #173485 | spNW30 | addgene full sequence | sequence record 340783 | Addgene NGS Result
TGGCGAATGGG
[124 nt withheld, positions 12-135]
C
[91 nt withheld, positions 137-227]
A
[49 nt withheld, positions 229-277]
CCTTTGACGTTGGAGTCCACGTTCTTT
[37 nt withheld, positions 305-341]
ACCCTATCTCGGTCTATTCTTTTGATTTATAAGGGATTTTGCCGATTTCGGCCTATTGGTTAAAAAATGA
GCTGATTTAACAAAAATTTAACGCGAATTTTAACAAAATATTAACGCTTACAATTTAGGTGGCACTTTTC
GGGGAAATGTGCGCGGAACCCCTATTTGTTTATTTTTCTAAATACATTCAAATATGTATCCGCTCATGAA
TTAATTCTTAGAAAAACTCATCGAGCATCAAATGAAACTGCAATTTATTCATATCAGGATTATCAATACC
ATATTTTTGAAAAAGCCGTTTCTGTAATGAAGGAGAAAACTCACCGAGGCAGTTCCATAGGATGGCAAGA
TCCTGGTATCGGTCTGCGATTCCGACTCGTCCAACATCAATACAACCTATTAATTTCCCCTCGTCAAAAA
TAAGGTTATCAAGTGAGAAATCACCATGAGTGACGACTGAATCCGGTGAGAATGGCAAAAGTTTATGCAT
TTCTTTCCAGACTTGTTCAACAGGCCAGCCATTACGCTCGTCATCAAAATCACTCGCATCAACCAAACCG
TTATTCATTCGTGATTGCGCCTGAGCGAGACGAAATACGCGATCGCTGTTAAAAGGACAATTACAAACAG
GAATCGAATGCAACCGGCGCAGGAACACTGCCAGCGCATCAACAATATTTTCACCTGAATCAGGATATTC
TTCTAATACCTGGAATGCTGTTTTCCCGGGGATCGCAGTGGTGAGTAACCATGCATCATCAGGAGTACGG
ATAAAATGCTTGATGGTCGGAAGAGGCATAAATTCCGTCAGCCAGTTTAGTCTGACCATCTCATCTGTAA
CATCATTGGCAACGCTACCTTTGCCATGTTTCAGAAACAACTCTGGCGCATCGGGCTTCCCATACAATCG
ATAGATTGTCGCACCTGATTGCCCGACATTATCGCGAGCCCATTTATACCCATATAAATCAGCATCCATG
TTGGAATTTAATCGCGGCCTAGAGCAAGACGTTTCCCGTTGAATATGGCTCATAACACCCCTTGTATTAC
TGTTTATGTAAGCAGACAGTTTTATTGTTCATGACCAAAATCCCTTAACGTGAGTTTTCGTTCCACTGAG
CGTCAGACCCCGTAGAAAAGATCAAAGGATCTTCTTGAGATCCTTTTTTTCTGCGCGTAATCTGCTGCTT
GCAAACAAAAAAACCACCGCTACCAGCGGTGGTTTGTTTGCCGGATCAAGAGCTACCAACTCTTTTTCCG
AAGGTAACTGGCTTCAGCAGAGCGCAGATACCAAATACTGTCCTTCTAGTGTAGCCGTAGTTAGGCCACC
ACTTCAAGAACTCTGTAGCACCGCCTACATACCTCGCTCTGCTAATCCTGTTACCAGTGGCTGCTGCCAG
TGGCGATAAGTCGTGTCTTACCGGGTTGGACTCAAGACGATAGTTACCGGATAAGGCGCAGCGGTCGGGC
TGAACGGGGGGTTCGTGCACACAGCCCAGCTTGGAGCGAACGACCTACACCGAACTGAGATACCTACAGC
GTGAGCTATGAGAAAGCGCCACGCTTCCCGAAGGGAGAAAGGCGGACAGGTATCCGGTAAGCGGCAGGGT
CGGAACAGGAGAGCGCACGAGGGAGCTTCCAGGGGGAAACGCCTGGTATCTTTATAGTCCTGTCGGGTTT
CGCCACCTCTGACTTGAGCGTCGATTTTTGTGATGCTCGTCAGGGGGGCGGAGCCTATGGAAAAACGCCA
GCAACGCGGCCTTTTTACGGTTCCTGGCCTTTTGCTGGCCTTTTGCTCACATGTTCTTTCCTGCGTTATC
CCCTGATTCTGTGGATAACCGTATTACCGCCTTTGAGTGAGCTGATACCGCTCGCCGCAGCCGAACGACC
GAGCGCAGCGAGTCAGTGAGCGAGGAAGCGGAAGAGCGCCTGATGCGGTATTTTCTCCTTACGCATCTGT
GCGGTATTTCACACCGCAATGGTGCACTCTCAGTACAATCTGCTCTGATGCCGCATAGTTAAGCCAGTAT
ACACTCCGCTATCGCTACGTGACTGGGTCATGGCTGCGCCCCGACACCCGCCAACACCCGCTGACGCGCC
CTGACGGGCTTGTCTGCTCCCGGCATCCGCTTACAGACAAGCTGTGACCGTCTCCGGGAGCTGCATGTGT
CAGAGGTTTTCACCGTCATCACCGAAACGCGCGAGGCAGCTGCGGTAAAGCTCATCAGCGTGGTCGTGAA
GCGATTCACAGATGTCTGCCTGTTCATCCGCGTCCAGCTCGTTGAGTTTCTCCAGAAGCGTTAATGTCTG
GCTTCTGATAAAGCGGGCCATGTTAAGGGCGGTTTTTTCCTGTTTGGTCACTGATGCCTCCGTGTAAGGG
GGATTTCTGTTCATGGGGGTAATGATACCGATGAAACGAGAGAGGATGCTCACGATACGGGTTACTGATG
ATGAACATGCCCGGTTACTGGAACGTTGTGAGGGTAAACAACTGGCGGTATGGATGCGGCGGGACCAGAG
AAAAATCACTCAGGGTCAATGCCAGCGCTTCGTTAATACAGATGTAGGTGTTCCACAGGGTAGCCAGCAG
CATCCTGCGATGCAGATCCGGAACATAATGGTGCAGGGCGCTGACTTCCGCGTTTCCAGACTTTACGAAA
CACGGAAACCGAAGACCATTCATGTTGTTGCTCAGGTCGCAGACGTTTTGCAGCAGCAGTCGCTTCACGT
TCGCTCGCGTATCGGTGATTCATTCTGCTAACCAGTAAGGCAACCCCGCCAGCCTAGCCGGGTCCTCAAC
GACAGGAGCACGATCATGCGCACCCGTGGGGCCGCCATGCCGGCGATAATGGCCTGCTTCTCGCCGAAAC
GTTTGGTGGCGGGACCAGTGACGAAGGCTTGAGCGAGGGCGTGCAAGATTCCGAATACCGCAAGCGACAG
GCCGATCATCGTCGCGCTCCAGCGAAAGCGGTCCTCGCCGAAAATGACCCAGAGCGCTGCCGGCACCTGT
CCTACGAGTTGCATGATAAAGAAGACAGTCATAAGTGCGGCGACGATAGTCATGCCCCGCGCCCACCGGA
AGGAGCTGACTGGGTTGAAGGCTCTCAAGGGCATCGGTCGAGATCCCGGTGCCTAATGAGTGAGCTAACT
TACATTAATTGCGTTGCGCTCACTGCCCGCTTTCCAGTCGGGAAACCTGTCGTGCCAGCTGCATTAATGA
ATCGGCCAACGCGCGGGGAGAGGCGGTTTGCGTATTGGGCGCCAGGGTGGTTTTTCTTTTCACCAGTGAG
ACGGGCAACAGCTGATTGCCCTTCACCGCCTGGCCCTGAGAGAGTTGCAGCAAGCGGTCCACGCTGGTTT
GCCCCAGCAGGCGAAAATCCTGTTTGATGGTGGTTAACGGCGGGATATAACATGAGCTGTCTTCGGTATC
GTCGTATCCCACTACCGAGATATCCGCACCAACGCGCAGCCCGGACTCGGTAATGGCGCGCATTGCGCCC
AGCGCCATCTGATCGTTGGCAACCAGCATCGCAGTGGGAACGATGCCCTCATTCAGCATTTGCATGGTTT
GTTGAAAACCGGACATGGCACTCCAGTCGCCTTCCCGTTCCGCTATCGGCTGAATTTGATTGCGAGTGAG
ATATTTATGCCAGCCAGCCAGACGCAGACGCGCCGAGACAGAACTTAATGGGCCCGCTAACAGCGCGATT
TGCTGGTGACCCAATGCGACCAGATGCTCCACGCCCAGTCGCGTACCGTCTTCATGGGAGAAAATAATAC
TGTTGATGGGTGTCTGGTCAGAGACATCAAGAAATAACGCCGGAACATTAGTGCAGGCAGCTTCCACAGC
AATGGCATCCTGGTCATCCAGCGGATAGTTAATGATCAGCCCACTGACGCGTTGCGCGAGAAGATTGTGC
ACCGCCGCTTTACAGGCTTCGACGCCGCTTCGTTCTACCATCGACACCACCACGCTGGCACCCAGTTGAT
CGGCGCGAGATTTAATCGCCGCGACAATTTGCGACGGCGCGTGCAGGGCCAGACTGGAGGTGGCAACGCC
AATCAGCAACGACTGTTTGCCCGCCAGTTGTTGTGCCACGCGGTTGGGAATGTAATTCAGCTCCGCCATC
GCCGCTTCCACTTTTTCCCGCGTTTTCGCAGAAACGTGGCTGGCCTGGTTCACCACGCGGGAAACGGTCT
GATAAGAGACACCGGCATACTCTGCGACATCGTATAACGTTACTGGTTTCACATTCACCACCCTGAATTG
ACTCTCTTCCGGGCGCTATCATGCCATACCGCGAAAGGTTTTGCGCCATTCGATGGTGTCCGGGATCTCG
ACGCTCTCCCTTATGCGACTCCTGCATTAGGAAGCAGCCCAGTAGTAGGTTGAGGCCGTTGAGCACCGCC
GCCGCAAGGAATGGTGCATGCAAGGAGATGGCGCCCAACAGTCCCCCGGCCACGGGGCCTGCCACCATAC
CCACGCCGAAACAAGCGCTCATGAGCCCGAAGTGGCGAGCCCGATCTTCCCCATCGGTGATGTCGGCGAT
ATAGGCGCCAGCAACCGCACCTGTGGCGCCGGTGATGCCGGCCACGATGCGTCCGGCGTAGAGGATCGAG
ATCTCGATCCCGCGAAATTAATACGACTCACTATAGGGGAATTGTGAGCGGATAACAATTCCCCTCTAGA
AATAATTTTGTTTAACTTTAAGAAGGAGATATACCATGGGCAGCAGCCATCATCATCATCATCACAGCAG
CGGCCTGGTGCCGCGCGGCAGCCATATGGCTAGCATGACTGGTGGACAGCAAATGGGTCGCGGATCCGGC
GCCATGGTAACCACCTTATCAGGTTTATCAGGTGAGCAAGGTCCGTCCGGTGATATGACAACTGAAGAAG
ATAGTGCTACCCATATTAAATTCTCAAAACGTGATGAGGACGGCCGTGAGTTAGCTGGTGCAACTATGGA
GTTGCGTGATTCATCTGGTAAAACTATTAGTACATGGATTTCAGATGGACATGTGAAGGATTTCTACCTG
TATCCAGGAAAATATACATTTGTCGAAACCGCAGCACCAGACGGTTATGAGGTAGCAACTGCTATTACCT
TTACAGTTAATGAGCAAGGTCAGGTTACTGTAAATGGCGAAGCAACTAAAGGTGACGCTCATACTAGTAC
CTTCTCCAAACTGCGCGAACAGCTGGGTCCGGTGACGCAAGAATTCTGGGATAACCTGGAAAAAGAAACC
GAAGGCCTGCGTCAGGAAATGAGTAAAGACCTGGAAGAAGTGAAAGCCAAAGTTCAACCGTATCTGGATG
ACTTCCAGAAAAAATGGCAAGAAGAAATGGAACTGTACCGCCAGAAAGTGGAACCGCTGCGTGCCGAACT
GCAGGAAGGCGCACGCCAAAAACTGCATGAACTGCAAGAAAAACTGTCACCGCTGGGTGAAGAAATGCGT
GATCGCGCCCGTGCACATGTTGACGCTCTGCGTACCCACCTGGCGCCGTATTCGGATGAACTGCGTCAGC
GTCTGGCCGCACGTCTGGAAGCGCTGAAAGAAAACGGCGGTGCCCGTCTGGCAGAATACCATGCTAAAGC
GACCGAACACCTGTCAACGCTGTCGGAAAAAGCTAAACCGGCCCTGGAAGATCTGCGCCAGGGTCTGCTG
CCGGTGCTGGAATCATTTAAAGTTAGCTTCCTGTCTGCGCTGGAAGAATATACGAAAAAACTGAACACCC
AGGGCACGCCGGTTACCCAGGAATTTTGGGACAATCTGGAAAAAGAAACGGAAGGCCTGCGCCAGGAAAT
GTCGAAAGACCTGGAAGAAGTCAAAGCCAAAGTGCAGCCGTACCTGGACGATTTTCAGAAAAAATGGCAA
GAAGAAATGGAGCTGTACCGCCAGAAAGTCGAACCGCTGCGCGCGGAACTGCAGGAAGGCGCCCGTCAGA
AACTGCATGAACTGCAGGAAAAACTGAGCCCGCTGGGCGAAGAAATGCGTGATCGTGCCCGCGCACATGT
TGATGCCCTGCGCACCCACCTGGCACCGTATTCTGATGAACTGCGCCAGCGCCTGGCAGCTCGTCTGGAA
GCCCTGAAAGAAAATGGCGGTGCCCGCCTGGCCGAATATCACGCCAAAGCCACCGAACACCTGAGTACGC
TGTCCGAAAAAGCTAAACCGGCGCTGGAAGATCTGCGCCAAGGTCTGCTGCCGGTCCTGGAATCATTTAA
AGTGTCATTCCTGTCGGCACTGGAAGAATACACGAAAAAACTGAACACGCAGGGCACCCCGGTTACCCAG
GAATTCTGGGACAACCTGGAAAAGGAGACGGAAGGCCTGCGTCAAGAAATGAGCAAAGATCTGGAAGAAG
TTAAAGCGAAAGTCCAGCCGTACCTGGATGACTTTCAGAAAAAATGGCAAGAAGAAATGGAGTTATACCG
CCAGAAAGTTGAACCGCTGCGTGCAGAACTGCAGGAAGGCGCTCGTCAGAAACTGCACGAGTTACAAGAA
AAACTGAGTCCGCTGGGAGAGGAAATGCGCGACCGTGCCCGTGCACATGTTGATGCACTGCGTACGCATC
TGGCACCGTATTCCGACGAACTGCGTCAACGCCTGGCCGCCCGCCTGGAAGCGTTAAAGGAAAATGGCGG
TGCCCGTCTGGCCGAATATCACGCGAAAGCCACGGAACATCTGAGCACGCTGTCTGAAAAAGCCAAGCCT
GCCCTGGAAGATCTGCGCCAGGGGCTGCTGCCGGTTCTGGAAAGCTTTAAAGTCAGTTTCCTGTCCGCGC
TGGAAGAATATACCAAAAAACTGAATACCCAGCTGCCGGGTACCGGTGCAGCTGCCCTGGAAGTGCCTAC
TATCGTGATGGTGGACGCCTACAAGCGTTACAAGTAAGCGGCCGCACTCGAGCACCACCACCACCACCAC
TGAGATCCGGCTGCTAACAAAGCCCGAAAGGAAGCTGAGTTGGCTGCTGCCACCGCTGAGCAATAACTAG
CATAACCCCTTGGGGCCTCTAAACGGGTCTTGAGGGGTTTTTTGCTGAAAGGAGGAACTATATCCGGAT
